>Addgene plasmid #243019 | AiP1538 - pAAV-AiE2205m-minBG-SYFP2-WPRE3-BGHpA | addgene full sequence | sequence record 492324 | Addgene NGS Result
CCTGCAGGCAGCTGCGCGCTCGCTCGCTCACTGAGGCCGCCCGGGCGTCGGGCGACCTTTGGTCGCCCGG
CCTCAGTGAGCGAGCGAGCGCGCAGAGAGGGAGTGGCCAACTCCATCACTAGGGGTTCCTGCGGCCGCAC
GCGTTGTAAGAGTAATAATCGCCGGCGGGTCTTGGTGCCTCCAGCCCCCGGCTGGTCCCTGGTACCTGGC
AGGTACATGTTGATCAGCAGGGGCTGGGAGGTGCCGCTCTGTCTCATCGCTGCCGGGGACTGGGCGGTGG
GAGATGGGGGGGATGGCACGGGGGGGGGGGCACGTCAGCTTTGCGCTTGGGGTGCCGATCCCCGCCCGTG
GCGACTGTGGGTGACAGGGAAGAGTAGACGCCGCCGGGTCCGGCAAGGCCTGGCAGGAGCGGGCAGCCAG
GGTGTGGCGGGGAGGGAGGGGGTCCTGGAGCGATGCTCCCAGCTACAAGGCCGCTTGCAACCCTCCGGCC
CCGCGCGGGCAGGGGCCGCAATTTCCGTTTTAATTAAAGTGCGGCCGCCTCGGCCCCCCAGACCCCGCCC
CCGCCCCTCTTATCTTCCCATCGCAATAAAGTCTCCAACGCGCTGCGCCTCAGCCAAGCGCACCCAGCAG
CCCCCCGCGCCCCGCAGCCCAGGAGACACGCGGGGGATGCGCCGGCGGAGCTCGGGCTGGGCATAAAAGT
CAGGGCAGAGCCATCTATTGCTTACATTTGCTTCTGGGATCCAGATCTTTCGAAGCTAGCGCTACCGGTC
GCCACCATGGTGAGCAAGGGCGAGGAGCTGTTCACCGGGGTGGTGCCCATCCTGGTCGAGCTGGACGGCG
ACGTAAACGGCCACAAGTTCAGCGTGTCCGGCGAGGGCGAGGGCGATGCCACCTACGGCAAGCTGACCCT
GAAGCTGATCTGCACCACCGGCAAGCTGCCCGTGCCCTGGCCCACCCTCGTGACCACCCTGGGCTACGGC
GTGCAGTGCTTCGCCCGCTACCCCGACCACATGAAGCAGCACGACTTCTTCAAGTCCGCCATGCCCGAAG
GCTACGTCCAGGAGCGCACCATCTTCTTCAAGGACGACGGCAACTACAAGACCCGCGCCGAGGTGAAGTT
CGAGGGCGACACCCTGGTGAACCGCATCGAGCTGAAGGGCATCGACTTCAAGGAGGACGGCAACATCCTG
GGGCACAAGCTGGAGTACAACTACAACAGCCACAACGTCTATATCACCGCCGACAAGCAGAAGAACGGCA
TCAAGGCCAACTTCAAGATCCGCCACAACATCGAGGACGGCGGCGTGCAGCTCGCCGACCACTACCAGCA
GAACACCCCCATCGGCGACGGCCCCGTGCTGCTGCCCGACAACCACTACCTGAGCTACCAGTCCAAGCTG
AGCAAAGACCCCAACGAGAAGCGCGATCACATGGTCCTGCTGGAGTTCGTGACCGCCGCCGGGATCACTC
TCGGCATGGACGAGCTGTACAAGTAAGTCGACGGCGCGCCGCGGCCGCGAATTCGATATCATAATCAACC
TCTGGATTACAAAATTTGTGAAAGATTGACTGGTATTCTTAACTATGTTGCTCCTTTTACGCTATGTGGA
TACGCTGCTTTAATGCCTTTGTATCATGCTATTGCTTCCCGTATGGCTTTCATTTTCTCCTCCTTGTATA
AATCCTGGTTAGTTCTTGCCACGGCGGAACTCATCGCCGCCTGCCTTGCCCGCTGCTGGACAGGGGCTCG
GCTGTTGGGCACTGACAATTCCGTGGCTCGAGAGATCTTCGACTGTGCCTTCTAGTTGCCAGCCATCTGT
TGTTTGCCCCTCCCCCGTGCCTTCCTTGACCCTGGAAGGTGCCACTCCCACTGTCCTTTCCTAATAAAAT
GAGGAAATTGCATCGCATTGTCTGAGTAGGTGTCATTCTATTCTGGGGGGTGGGGTGGGGCAGGACAGCA
AGGGGGAGGATTGGGAAGACAATAGCAGGCATGAGATCTCACGTGCGGACCGAGCGGCCGCAGGAACCCC
TAGTGATGGAGTTGGCCACTCCCTCTCTGCGCGCTCGCTCGCTCACTGAGGCCGGGCGACCAAAGGTCGC
CCGACGCCCGGGCTTTGCCCGGGCGGCCTCAGTGAGCGAGCGAGCGCGCAGCTGCCTGCAGGGGCGCCTG
ATGCGGTATTTTCTCCTTACGCATCTGTGCGGTATTTCACACCGCATA
[95 nt withheld, positions 2219-2313]
T
[46 nt withheld, positions 2315-2360]
C
[141 nt withheld, positions 2362-2502]
CCTTTGACGTTGGAGTCCACGTTCTTT
[37 nt withheld, positions 2530-2566]
ACTCTATCTCGGGCTATTCTTTTGATTTATAAGGGATTTTGCCGATTTCGGTCTATTGGTTAAAAAATGA
GCTGATTTAACAAAAATTTAACGCGAATTTTAACAAAATATTAACGTTTACAATTTTATGGTGCACTCTC
AGTACAATCTGCTCTGATGCCGCATAGTTAAGCCAGCCCCGACACCCGCCAACACCCGCTGACGCGCCCT
GACGGGCTTGTCTGCTCCCGGCATCCGCTTACAGACAAGCTGTGACCGTCTCCGGGAGCTGCATGTGTCA
GAGGTTTTCACCGTCATCACCGAAACGCGCGAGACGAAAGGGCCTCGTGATACGCCTATTTTTATAGGTT
AATGTCATGATAATAATGGTTTCTTAGACGTCAGGTGGCACTTTTCGGGGAAATGTGCGCGGAACCCCTA
TTTGTTTATTTTTCTAAATACATTCAAATATGTATCCGCTCATGAGACAATAACCCTGATAAATGCTTCA
ATAATATTGAAAAAGGAAGAGTATGAGTATTCAACATTTCCGTGTCGCCCTTATTCCCTTTTTTGCGGCA
TTTTGCCTTCCTGTTTTTGCTCACCCAGAAACGCTGGTGAAAGTAAAAGATGCTGAAGATCAGTTGGGTG
CACGAGTGGGTTACATCGAACTGGATCTCAACAGCGGTAAGATCCTTGAGAGTTTTCGCCCCGAAGAACG
TTTTCCAATGATGAGCACTTTTAAAGTTCTGCTATGTGGCGCGGTATTATCCCGTATTGACGCCGGGCAA
GAGCAACTCGGTCGCCGCATACACTATTCTCAGAATGACTTGGTTGAGTACTCACCAGTCACAGAAAAGC
ATCTTACGGATGGCATGACAGTAAGAGAATTATGCAGTGCTGCCATAACCATGAGTGATAACACTGCGGC
CAACTTACTTCTGACAACGATCGGAGGACCGAAGGAGCTAACCGCTTTTTTGCACAACATGGGGGATCAT
GTAACTCGCCTTGATCGTTGGGAACCGGAGCTGAATGAAGCCATACCAAACGACGAGCGTGACACCACGA
TGCCTGTAGCAATGGCAACAACGTTGCGCAAACTATTAACTGGCGAACTACTTACTCTAGCTTCCCGGCA
ACAATTAATAGACTGGATGGAGGCGGATAAAGTTGCAGGACCACTTCTGCGCTCGGCCCTTCCGGCTGGC
TGGTTTATTGCTGATAAATCTGGAGCCGGTGAGCGTGGGTCTCGCGGTATCATTGCAGCACTGGGGCCAG
ATGGTAAGCCCTCCCGTATCGTAGTTATCTACACGACGGGGAGTCAGGCAACTATGGATGAACGAAATAG
ACAGATCGCTGAGATAGGTGCCTCACTGATTAAGCATTGGTAACTGTCAGACCAAGTTTACTCATATATA
CTTTAGATTGATTTAAAACTTCATTTTTAATTTAAAAGGATCTAGGTGAAGATCCTTTTTGATAATCTCA
TGACCAAAATCCCTTAACGTGAGTTTTCGTTCCACTGAGCGTCAGACCCCGTAGAAAAGATCAAAGGATC
TTCTTGAGATCCTTTTTTTCTGCGCGTAATCTGCTGCTTGCAAACAAAAAAACCACCGCTACCAGCGGTG
GTTTGTTTGCCGGATCAAGAGCTACCAACTCTTTTTCCGAAGGTAACTGGCTTCAGCAGAGCGCAGATAC
CAAATACTGTTCTTCTAGTGTAGCCGTAGTTAGGCCACCACTTCAAGAACTCTGTAGCACCGCCTACATA
CCTCGCTCTGCTAATCCTGTTACCAGTGGCTGCTGCCAGTGGCGATAAGTCGTGTCTTACCGGGTTGGAC
TCAAGACGATAGTTACCGGATAAGGCGCAGCGGTCGGGCTGAACGGGGGGTTCGTGCACACAGCCCAGCT
TGGAGCGAACGACCTACACCGAACTGAGATACCTACAGCGTGAGCTATGAGAAAGCGCCACGCTTCCCGA
AGGGAGAAAGGCGGACAGGTATCCGGTAAGCGGCAGGGTCGGAACAGGAGAGCGCACGAGGGAGCTTCCA
GGGGGAAACGCCTGGTATCTTTATAGTCCTGTCGGGTTTCGCCACCTCTGACTTGAGCGTCGATTTTTGT
GATGCTCGTCAGGGGGGCGGAGCCTATGGAAAAACGCCAGCAACGCGGCCTTTTTACGGTTCCTGGCCTT
TTGCTGGCCTTTTGCTCACATGT
Features (pLannotate 1.2.2; 15 found; start..end, strand, type, name):
     12..39      +  repeat_region  AAV2 ITR (fragment): inverted terminal repeat of adeno-associated virus serotype 2 inverted
     68..95      +  repeat_region  AAV2 ITR (fragment): inverted terminal repeat of adeno-associated virus serotype 2 inverted
    207..257     -  CDS            Fev (fragment): FEV_MOUSE - Also known as Pet1. Experimental evidence at transcript level: Swiss-Prot protein existence level 2. Functions as a transcriptional regulator. May function as a transcriptional repressor. Functions in the differentiation and the maintenance of the central serotonergic neurons. May play a role in cell growth. From Mus musculus (Mouse).
    777..1493    +  CDS            SYFP2: SYFP2 is a basic (constitutively fluorescent) yellow fluorescent protein published in 2006, derived from Aequorea victoria. It is reported to be a very rapidly-maturing monomer with moderate acid sensitivity.
   1533..1690    +  misc_feature   WPRE (fragment): woodchuck hepatitis virus posttranscriptional regulatory element
   1696..1776    +  misc_feature   WPRE (fragment): woodchuck hepatitis virus posttranscriptional regulatory element
   1793..1904    +  polyA_signal   bGH poly(A) signal: bovine growth hormone polyadenylation signal
   2022..2162    +  repeat_region  AAV2 ITR: inverted terminal repeat of adeno-associated virus serotype 2 inverted
   2167..2218    -  misc_feature   bom (fragment): basis of mobility region from pBR322
   2237..2692    +  rep_origin     f1 ori (sequence partly withheld): f1 bacteriophage origin of replication; arrow indicates direction of (+) strand synthesis
   2693..2742    -  misc_feature   bom (fragment): basis of mobility region from pBR322
   2844..2879    -  CDS            rop (fragment): Rop protein, which maintains plasmids at low copy number; rop
   2974..3078    +  promoter       AmpR promoter: bla
   3079..3939    +  CDS            AmpR: β-lactamase; bla; confers resistance to ampicillin, carbenicillin, and related antibiotics
   4110..4698    +  rep_origin     ori: high-copy-number ColE1/pMB1/pBR322/pUC origin of replication
