[The description below was written by a language model from this plasmid's Addgene catalogue record and pLannotate feature annotations shown in this document.]
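Description:
AiP1538 - pAAV-AiE2205m-minBG-SYFP2-WPRE3-BGHpA is an AAV transfer plasmid built on a pAAV2 backbone and intended for packaging a reporter genome into recombinant adeno-associated virus for delivery to brain tissue. It is maintained in bacteria as a high-copy plasmid through a ColE1/pUC-type origin and selected with ampicillin via the bla gene under its native promoter. An f1 phage origin is also present in the backbone. The expression cassette is flanked by AAV2 inverted terminal repeats, which provide the cis signals for genome replication and encapsidation. The annotation detects the downstream ITR in full but only short fragments of the upstream one, which may reflect difficulty in sequencing or annotating these structured repeats. The recorded recombination-limiting growth strain is consistent with the need to keep ITRs intact.

The payload, as given by the construct name, is the enhancer AiE2205m placed upstream of a minimal beta-globin promoter (minBG). The minimal promoter has little activity on its own, so expression depends on the enhancer, which is described as designed to drive transgene expression in specific populations of brain cells. The record does not state which populations. Neither the enhancer nor the minimal promoter is annotated in the feature table. A short reverse-strand match to mouse Fev (Pet1) falls in the region before the reporter, but its significance is not stated. The cassette expresses SYFP2, a rapidly maturing monomeric yellow fluorescent protein, followed by WPRE3, a shortened woodchuck posttranscriptional element (annotated as two WPRE fragments) that boosts transcript expression, and the bovine growth hormone polyadenylation signal. The vector serves to label enhancer-defined cells fluorescently and to assess enhancer specificity.
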