Addgene plasmid #243019: AiP1538 - pAAV-AiE2205m-minBG-SYFP2-WPRE3-BGHpA
Purpose: AiE2205m is an enhancer sequence designed to drive AAV-mediated transgene expression in specific populations of brain cells.
Depositing lab: Allen Institute for Brain Science & Bosiljka Tasic. Depositing organization: Allen Institute.
Backbone
  Vector backbone: pAAV2
  Vector type: AAV
Growth in bacteria
  Bacterial resistance: Ampicillin, 100 μg/mL
  Growth temperature: 37°C
  Growth strain: NEB Stable
  Copy number: High Copy
Gene/Insert
  Gene/Insert name: SYFP2
  Species: Synthetic
  Cloning method: Gibson Cloning
Terms and licenses: Academic/Nonprofit Terms; Industry Terms: Not Available to Industry
How to cite: AiP1538 - pAAV-AiE2205m-minBG-SYFP2-WPRE3-BGHpA was a gift from Allen Institute for Brain Science & Bosiljka Tasic (Addgene plasmid # 243019 ; http://n2t.net/addgene:243019 ; RRID:Addgene_243019)
